Addgene plasmid #153006: pLX304 CMV OMM-FKBP-V5-sTurboID (N)
Purpose: Expresses split-TurboID N-terminal fragment targeted to outer mitochondrial membrane
Depositing lab: Alice Ting. Depositing organization: Stanford University. Publication: Split-TurboID enables contact-dependent proximity labeling in cells. Cho KF, Branon TC, Rajeev S, Svinkina T, Udeshi ND, Thoudam T, Kwak C, Rhee HW, Lee IK, Carr SA, Ting AY. Proc Natl Acad Sci U S A. 2020 May 18. pii: 1919528117. doi: 10.1073/pnas.1919528117. PubMed 32424107.
Backbone
  Vector backbone: pLX304
  Backbone size w/o insert (bp): 7668
  Total vector size (bp): 8445
  Vector type: Mammalian Expression, Lentiviral
  Selectable markers: Blasticidin
Growth in bacteria
  Bacterial resistance: Ampicillin, 100 μg/mL
  Growth temperature: 37°C
  Growth strain: NEB Stable
  Copy number: High Copy
Gene/Insert
  Gene/Insert name: OMM (Tom20)-sTurboID (N) (L73)
  Insert size (bp): 777
  Promoter: CMV
  Tag / fusion protein: FKBP; V5
  Cloning method: Gibson Cloning
  Sequencing primers: 5′ CGC AAA TGG GCG GTA GGC GTG
Terms and licenses: Academic/Nonprofit Terms; Industry Terms: Not Available to Industry
How to cite: pLX304 CMV OMM-FKBP-V5-sTurboID (N) was a gift from Alice Ting (Addgene plasmid # 153006 ; http://n2t.net/addgene:153006 ; RRID:Addgene_153006)
