[The description below was written by a language model from this plasmid's Addgene catalogue record and pLannotate feature annotations shown in this document.]
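Description:
pLX304 CMV OMM-FKBP-V5-sTurboID (N) is an 8.4 kb third-generation, self-inactivating HIV-1 lentiviral transfer plasmid for mammalian expression, built on the pLX304 backbone. In bacteria it is maintained through a high-copy pUC-type origin and ampicillin resistance (β-lactamase); an f1 origin and SV40 origin are also present. The viral portion comprises an RSV promoter driving a truncated 5' LTR, the Ψ packaging signal with a gag fragment, the RRE for Rev-dependent RNA export, a cPPT/CTS, a WPRE to boost transcript expression, and a ΔU3 3' LTR followed by an SV40 polyadenylation signal. Within the provirus, a human PGK promoter drives blasticidin S deaminase, allowing selection of transduced cells with blasticidin.

The payload is expressed from the CMV enhancer/promoter, downstream of a residual attB1 Gateway site. It encodes a fusion that begins with a short fragment of human TOMM20, which serves as the outer mitochondrial membrane (OMM) anchor. This is followed by an FKBP domain, a V5 epitope tag (listed in the catalogue record but not picked up in the feature table), and the N-terminal fragment of split-TurboID, split at position L73 according to the insert name. The annotation software labels the FKBP segment as the F36V DmrB variant, whereas the catalogue simply calls it FKBP. On its own the TurboID fragment is expected to lack biotin ligase activity. The construct is designed to be paired with a complementary C-terminal fragment targeted elsewhere, so that enzyme reconstitution and promiscuous biotinylation occur only where the two halves meet, and the FKBP module offers a handle for ligand-induced dimerisation with a suitable partner. According to the record, it is used for contact-dependent proximity labeling in cells.
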