Features (pLannotate 1.2.2; 31 found; start..end, strand, type, name):
     65..368     +  enhancer       CMV enhancer: human cytomegalovirus immediate early enhancer
    369..572     +  promoter       CMV promoter: human cytomegalovirus (CMV) immediate early promoter
    595..619     +  protein_bind   attB1: mutant version of attB; recombination site for the Gateway® BP reaction BP Clonase™
    637..738     +  CDS            TOMM20 (fragment): TOM20_HUMAN - Also known as KIAA0016. Experimental evidence at protein level: Swiss-Prot protein existence level 1. Central component of the receptor complex responsible for the recognition and translocation of cytosolically synthesized mitochondrial preproteins. Together with TOM22 functions as the transit peptide receptor at the surface of the mitochondrion outer membrane and facilitates the movement of preproteins into the TOM40 translocation pore (By similarity). Required for the translocation across the mitochondrial outer membrane of cytochrome P450 monooxygenases. From Homo sapiens (Hum
    769..1089    +  CDS            DmrB: F36V mutant of FK506-binding protein FKBP12 binds synthetic ligands that do not bind wild-type FKBP
   1198..1413    +  CDS            TurboID (fragment): mutant of the E. coli biotin ligase BioID engineered for improved catalytic efficiency (Branon et al., 2018)
   1452..2040    +  misc_feature   WPRE: woodchuck hepatitis virus posttranscriptional regulatory element
   2091..2110    +  misc_feature   cPPT/CTS (fragment): central polypurine tract and central termination sequence of HIV-1
   2112..2345    +  LTR            3' LTR (ΔU3): self-inactivating 3' long terminal repeat (LTR) from HIV-1
   2423..2544    +  polyA_signal   SV40 poly(A) signal: SV40 polyadenylation signal
   2584..2719    +  rep_origin     SV40 ori: SV40 origin of replication
   2740..2758    -  promoter       T7 promoter: promoter for bacteriophage T7 RNA polymerase
   2766..2921    +  CDS            lacZα (fragment): LacZα fragment of β-galactosidase; lacZ fragment
   2926..3354    +  rep_origin     f1 ori (sequence partly withheld): f1 bacteriophage origin of replication; arrow indicates direction of (+) strand synthesis
   3407..3511    +  promoter       AmpR promoter: bla
   3512..4372    +  CDS            AmpR: β-lactamase; bla; confers resistance to ampicillin, carbenicillin, and related antibiotics
   4543..5131    +  rep_origin     ori: high-copy-number ColE1/pMB1/pBR322/pUC origin of replication
   5314..5406    +  CDS            lacI (fragment): lac repressor; lacI; The lac repressor binds to the lac operator to inhibit transcription in E. coli. This inhibition can be relieved by adding lactose or isopropyl-β-D-thiogalactopyranoside (IPTG).
   5419..5440    +  protein_bind   CAP binding site: CAP binding activates transcription in the presence of cAMP. E. coli catabolite activator protein
   5455..5485    +  promoter       lac promoter: promoter for the E. coli lac operon
   5493..5509    +  protein_bind   lac operator: The lac repressor binds to the lac operator to inhibit transcription in E. coli. This inhibition can be relieved by adding lactose or isopropyl-β-D-thiogalactopyranoside (IPTG). lac repressor encoded by lacI
   5554..5572    +  promoter       T3 promoter: promoter for bacteriophage T3 RNA polymerase
   5600..5826    +  promoter       RSV promoter: Rous sarcoma virus enhancer/promoter
   5827..6007    +  LTR            5' LTR (truncated): truncated 5' long terminal repeat (LTR) from HIV-1
   6054..6179    +  misc_feature   HIV-1 Ψ: packaging signal of human immunodeficiency virus type 1
   6163..6526    +  CDS            HIV-1 gag (fragment): gag protein from human immunodeficiency virus 1; gag
   6672..6905    +  misc_feature   RRE: The Rev response element (RRE) of HIV-1 allows for Rev-dependent mRNA export from the nucleus to the cytoplasm.
   7282..7308    +  CDS            Rev (fragment): human immunodeficiency virus 1 (HIV-1) Rev protein; rev; enhances nuclear export of unspliced and incompletely spliced viral mRNAs
   7309..7809    +  promoter       hPGK promoter: human phosphoglycerate kinase 1 promoter
   7821..8216    +  CDS            BSD: blasticidin S deaminase; Aspergillus terreus BSD; confers resistance to blasticidin
   8276..8393    +  misc_feature   cPPT/CTS: central polypurine tract and central termination sequence of HIV-1
>Addgene plasmid #153006 | pLX304 CMV OMM-FKBP-V5-sTurboID (N) | addgene full sequence | sequence record 300169 | Addgene NGS Result
CCCGGGGTTATTAATAGTAATCAATTACGGGGTCATTAGTTCATAGCCCATATATGGAGTTCCGCGTTAC
ATAACTTACGGTAAATGGCCCGCCTGGCTGACCGCCCAACGACCCCCGCCCATTGACGTCAATAATGACG
TATGTTCCCATAGTAACGCCAATAGGGACTTTCCATTGACGTCAATGGGTGGAGTATTTACGGTAAACTG
CCCACTTGGCAGTACATCAAGTGTATCATATGCCAAGTACGCCCCCTATTGACGTCAATGACGGTAAATG
GCCCGCCTGGCATTATGCCCAGTACATGACCTTATGGGACTTTCCTACTTGGCAGTACATCTACGTATTA
GTCATCGCTATTACCATGGTGATGCGGTTTTGGCAGTACATCAATGGGCGTGGATAGCGGTTTGACTCAC
GGGGATTTCCAAGTCTCCACCCCATTGACGTCAATGGGAGTTTGTTTTGGCACCAAAATCAACGGGACTT
TCCAAAATGTCGTAACAACTCCGCCCCATTGACGCAAATGGGCGGTAGGCGTGTACGGTGGGAGGTCTAT
ATAAGCAGAGCTCTCTGGCTAACTGTCGGGATCAACAAGTTTGTACAAAAAAGCAGGCTTCGAAGGAGAT
AGAACCATGGTGGGTCGGAACAGCGCCATCGCCGCGGGCGTGTGCGGTGCCCTCTTCATAGGGTACTGCA
TCTACTTTGACCGCAAAAGACGAAGTGACCCCAACTTCGGATCCGGAGCAAGTGGAAGTGCTGGTGGTGG
AGTGCAGGTGGAAACCATCTCCCCAGGAGACGGGCGCACCTTCCCCAAGCGCGGCCAGACCTGCGTGGTG
CACTACACCGGGATGCTTGAAGATGGAAAGAAATTTGATTCCTCCCGGGACAGAAACAAGCCCTTTAAGT
TTATGCTAGGCAAGCAGGAGGTGATCCGAGGCTGGGAAGAAGGGGTTGCCCAGATGAGTGTGGGTCAGAG
AGCCAAACTGACTATATCTCCAGATTATGCCTATGGTGCCACTGGGCACCCAGGCATCATCCCACCACAT
GCCACTCTCGTCTTCGATGTGGAGCTTCTAAAACTGGAAGGGAGTGGCAGCGGAGGTAGTGGGAGCGGTG
GCAAGCCCATCCCCAACCCCCTGCTGGGCCTGGACAGCACCAAGGGCTCGGGCTCGACCTCGGGCTCGGG
CACCGGTAAAGACAATACTGTGCCTCTGAAGCTGATCGCTCTCCTGGCTAATGGCGAGTTCCATAGTGGC
GAACAGCTGGGAGAAACCCTGGGCATGTCCAGGGCCGCTATCAACAAGCACATTCAGACTCTGCGCGACT
GGGGCGTGGACGTGTTCACCGTGCCCGGAAAGGGCTACTCTCTGCCCGAGCCTATCCCGCTGCTGAACGC
TAAACAGATTCTGTAATAAGCTAGCGCTAACCGGTGGCGCGTTAAGTCGACAATCAACCTCTGGATTACA
AAATTTGTGAAAGATTGACTGGTATTCTTAACTATGTTGCTCCTTTTACGCTATGTGGATACGCTGCTTT
AATGCCTTTGTATCATGCTATTGCTTCCCGTATGGCTTTCATTTTCTCCTCCTTGTATAAATCCTGGTTG
CTGTCTCTTTATGAGGAGTTGTGGCCCGTTGTCAGGCAACGTGGCGTGGTGTGCACTGTGTTTGCTGACG
CAACCCCCACTGGTTGGGGCATTGCCACCACCTGTCAGCTCCTTTCCGGGACTTTCGCTTTCCCCCTCCC
TATTGCCACGGCGGAACTCATCGCCGCCTGCCTTGCCCGCTGCTGGACAGGGGCTCGGCTGTTGGGCACT
GACAATTCCGTGGTGTTGTCGGGGAAATCATCGTCCTTTCCTTGGCTGCTCGCCTGTGTTGCCACCTGGA
TTCTGCGCGGGACGTCCTTCTGCTACGTCCCTTCGGCCCTCAATCCAGCGGACCTTCCTTCCCGCGGCCT
GCTGCCGGCTCTGCGGCCTCTTCCGCGTCTTCGCCTTCGCCCTCAGACGAGTCGGATCTCCCTTTGGGCC
GCCTCCCCGCGTCGACTTTAAGACCAATGACTTACAAGGCAGCTGTAGATCTTAGCCACTTTTTAAAAGA
AAAGGGGGGACTGGAAGGGCTAATTCACTCCCAACGAAGACAAGATCTGCTTTTTGCTTGTACTGGGTCT
CTCTGGTTAGACCAGATCTGAGCCTGGGAGCTCTCTGGCTAACTAGGGAACCCACTGCTTAAGCCTCAAT
AAAGCTTGCCTTGAGTGCTTCAAGTAGTGTGTGCCCGTCTGTTGTGTGACTCTGGTAACTAGAGATCCCT
CAGACCCTTTTAGTCAGTGTGGAAAATCTCTAGCAGTACGTATAGTAGTTCATGTCATCTTATTATTCAG
TATTTATAACTTGCAAAGAAATGAATATCAGAGAGTGAGAGGAACTTGTTTATTGCAGCTTATAATGGTT
ACAAATAAAGCAATAGCATCACAAATTTCACAAATAAAGCATTTTTTTCACTGCATTCTAGTTGTGGTTT
GTCCAAACTCATCAATGTATCTTATCATGTCTGGCTCTAGCTATCCCGCCCCTAACTCCGCCCATCCCGC
CCCTAACTCCGCCCAGTTCCGCCCATTCTCCGCCCCATGGCTGACTAATTTTTTTTATTTATGCAGAGGC
CGAGGCCGCCTCGGCCTCTGAGCTATTCCAGAAGTAGTGAGGAGGCTTTTTTGGAGGCCTAGGGACGTAC
CCAATTCGCCCTATAGTGAGTCGTATTACGCGCGCTCACTGGCCGTCGTTTTACAACGTCGTGACTGGGA
AAACCCTGGCGTTACCCAACTTAATCGCCTTGCAGCACATCCCCCTTTCGCCAGCTGGCGTAATAGCGAA
GAGGCCCGCACCGATCGCCCTTCCCAACAGTTGCGCAGCCTGAATGGCGAATGGG
[124 nt withheld, positions 2926-3049]
C
[91 nt withheld, positions 3051-3141]
A
[49 nt withheld, positions 3143-3191]
CCTTTGACGTTGGAGTCCACGTTCTTT
[37 nt withheld, positions 3219-3255]
ACCCTATCTCGGTCTATTCTTTTGATTTATAAGGGATTTTGCCGATTTCGGCCTATTGGTTAAAAAATGA
GCTGATTTAACAAAAATTTAACGCGAATTTTAACAAAATATTAACGCTTACAATTTAGGTGGCACTTTTC
GGGGAAATGTGCGCGGAACCCCTATTTGTTTATTTTTCTAAATACATTCAAATATGTATCCGCTCATGAG
ACAATAACCCTGATAAATGCTTCAATAATATTGAAAAAGGAAGAGTATGAGTATTCAACATTTCCGTGTC
GCCCTTATTCCCTTTTTTGCGGCATTTTGCCTTCCTGTTTTTGCTCACCCAGAAACGCTGGTGAAAGTAA
AAGATGCTGAAGATCAGTTGGGTGCACGAGTGGGTTACATCGAACTGGATCTCAACAGCGGTAAGATCCT
TGAGAGTTTTCGCCCCGAAGAACGTTTTCCAATGATGAGCACTTTTAAAGTTCTGCTATGTGGCGCGGTA
TTATCCCGTATTGACGCCGGGCAAGAGCAACTCGGTCGCCGCATACACTATTCTCAGAATGACTTGGTTG
AGTACTCACCAGTCACAGAAAAGCATCTTACGGATGGCATGACAGTAAGAGAATTATGCAGTGCTGCCAT
AACCATGAGTGATAACACTGCGGCCAACTTACTTCTGACAACGATCGGAGGACCGAAGGAGCTAACCGCT
TTTTTGCACAACATGGGGGATCATGTAACTCGCCTTGATCGTTGGGAACCGGAGCTGAATGAAGCCATAC
CAAACGACGAGCGTGACACCACGATGCCTGTAGCAATGGCAACAACGTTGCGCAAACTATTAACTGGCGA
ACTACTTACTCTAGCTTCCCGGCAACAATTAATAGACTGGATGGAGGCGGATAAAGTTGCAGGACCACTT
CTGCGCTCGGCCCTTCCGGCTGGCTGGTTTATTGCTGATAAATCTGGAGCCGGTGAGCGTGGGTCTCGCG
GTATCATTGCAGCACTGGGGCCAGATGGTAAGCCCTCCCGTATCGTAGTTATCTACACGACGGGGAGTCA
GGCAACTATGGATGAACGAAATAGACAGATCGCTGAGATAGGTGCCTCACTGATTAAGCATTGGTAACTG
TCAGACCAAGTTTACTCATATATACTTTAGATTGATTTAAAACTTCATTTTTAATTTAAAAGGATCTAGG
TGAAGATCCTTTTTGATAATCTCATGACCAAAATCCCTTAACGTGAGTTTTCGTTCCACTGAGCGTCAGA
CCCCGTAGAAAAGATCAAAGGATCTTCTTGAGATCCTTTTTTTCTGCGCGTAATCTGCTGCTTGCAAACA
AAAAAACCACCGCTACCAGCGGTGGTTTGTTTGCCGGATCAAGAGCTACCAACTCTTTTTCCGAAGGTAA
CTGGCTTCAGCAGAGCGCAGATACCAAATACTGTTCTTCTAGTGTAGCCGTAGTTAGGCCACCACTTCAA
GAACTCTGTAGCACCGCCTACATACCTCGCTCTGCTAATCCTGTTACCAGTGGCTGCTGCCAGTGGCGAT
AAGTCGTGTCTTACCGGGTTGGACTCAAGACGATAGTTACCGGATAAGGCGCAGCGGTCGGGCTGAACGG
GGGGTTCGTGCACACAGCCCAGCTTGGAGCGAACGACCTACACCGAACTGAGATACCTACAGCGTGAGCT
ATGAGAAAGCGCCACGCTTCCCGAAGGGAGAAAGGCGGACAGGTATCCGGTAAGCGGCAGGGTCGGAACA
GGAGAGCGCACGAGGGAGCTTCCAGGGGGAAACGCCTGGTATCTTTATAGTCCTGTCGGGTTTCGCCACC
TCTGACTTGAGCGTCGATTTTTGTGATGCTCGTCAGGGGGGCGGAGCCTATGGAAAAACGCCAGCAACGC
GGCCTTTTTACGGTTCCTGGCCTTTTGCTGGCCTTTTGCTCACATGTTCTTTCCTGCGTTATCCCCTGAT
TCTGTGGATAACCGTATTACCGCCTTTGAGTGAGCTGATACCGCTCGCCGCAGCCGAACGACCGAGCGCA
GCGAGTCAGTGAGCGAGGAAGCGGAAGAGCGCCCAATACGCAAACCGCCTCTCCCCGCGCGTTGGCCGAT
TCATTAATGCAGCTGGCACGACAGGTTTCCCGACTGGAAAGCGGGCAGTGAGCGCAACGCAATTAATGTG
AGTTAGCTCACTCATTAGGCACCCCAGGCTTTACACTTTATGCTTCCGGCTCGTATGTTGTGTGGAATTG
TGAGCGGATAACAATTTCACACAGGAAACAGCTATGACCATGATTACGCCAAGCGCGCAATTAACCCTCA
CTAAAGGGAACAAAAGCTGGAGCTGCAAGCTTAATGTAGTCTTATGCAATACTCTTGTAGTCTTGCAACA
TGGTAACGATGAGTTAGCAACATGCCTTACAAGGAGAGAAAAAGCACCGTGCATGCCGATTGGTGGAAGT
AAGGTGGTACGATCGTGCCTTATTAGGAAGGCAACAGACGGGTCTGACATGGATTGGACGAACCACTGAA
TTGCCGCATTGCAGAGATATTGTATTTAAGTGCCTAGCTCGATACATAAACGGGTCTCTCTGGTTAGACC
AGATCTGAGCCTGGGAGCTCTCTGGCTAACTAGGGAACCCACTGCTTAAGCCTCAATAAAGCTTGCCTTG
AGTGCTTCAAGTAGTGTGTGCCCGTCTGTTGTGTGACTCTGGTAACTAGAGATCCCTCAGACCCTTTTAG
TCAGTGTGGAAAATCTCTAGCAGTGGCGCCCGAACAGGGACTTGAAAGCGAAAGGGAAACCAGAGGAGCT
CTCTCGACGCAGGACTCGGCTTGCTGAAGCGCGCACGGCAAGAGGCGAGGGGCGGCGACTGGTGAGTACG
CCAAAAATTTTGACTAGCGGAGGCTAGAAGGAGAGAGATGGGTGCGAGAGCGTCAGTATTAAGCGGGGGA
GAATTAGATCGCGATGGGAAAAAATTCGGTTAAGGCCAGGGGGAAAGAAAAAATATAAATTAAAACATAT
AGTATGGGCAAGCAGGGAGCTAGAACGATTCGCAGTTAATCCTGGCCTGTTAGAAACATCAGAAGGCTGT
AGACAAATACTGGGACAGCTACAACCATCCCTTCAGACAGGATCAGAAGAACTTAGATCATTATATAATA
CAGTAGCAACCCTCTATTGTGTGCATCAAAGGATAGAGATAAAAGACACCAAGGAAGCTTTAGACAAGAT
AGAGGAAGAGCAAAACAAAAGTAAGACCACCGCACAGCAAGCGGCCGCTGATCTTCAGACCTGGAGGAGG
AGATATGAGGGACAATTGGAGAAGTGAATTATATAAATATAAAGTAGTAAAAATTGAACCATTAGGAGTA
GCACCCACCAAGGCAAAGAGAAGAGTGGTGCAGAGAGAAAAAAGAGCAGTGGGAATAGGAGCTTTGTTCC
TTGGGTTCTTGGGAGCAGCAGGAAGCACTATGGGCGCAGCGTCAATGACGCTGACGGTACAGGCCAGACA
ATTATTGTCTGGTATAGTGCAGCAGCAGAACAATTTGCTGAGGGCTATTGAGGCGCAACAGCATCTGTTG
CAACTCACAGTCTGGGGCATCAAGCAGCTCCAGGCAAGAATCCTGGCTGTGGAAAGATACCTAAAGGATC
AACAGCTCCTGGGGATTTGGGGTTGCTCTGGAAAACTCATTTGCACCACTGCTGTGCCTTGGAATGCTAG
TTGGAGTAATAAATCTCTGGAACAGATTTGGAATCACACGACCTGGATGGAGTGGGACAGAGAAATTAAC
AATTACACAAGCTTAATACACTCCTTAATTGAAGAATCGCAAAACCAGCAAGAAAAGAATGAACAAGAAT
TATTGGAATTAGATAAATGGGCAAGTTTGTGGAATTGGTTTAACATAACAAATTGGCTGTGGTATATAAA
ATTATTCATAATGATAGTAGGAGGCTTGGTAGGTTTAAGAATAGTTTTTGCTGTACTTTCTATAGTGAAT
AGAGTTAGGCAGGGATATTCACCATTATCGTTTCAGACCCACCTCCCAACCCCGAGGGGACCCTTGCGCC
TTTTCCAAGGCAGCCCTGGGTTTGCGCAGGGACGCGGCTGCTCTGGGCGTGGTTCCGGGAAACGCAGCGG
CGCCGACCCTGGGTCTCGCACATTCTTCACGTCCGTTCGCAGCGTCACCCGGATCTTCGCCGCTACCCTT
GTGGGCCCCCCGGCGACGCTTCCTGCTCCGCCCCTAAGTCGGGAAGGTTCCTTGCGGTTCGCGGCGTGCC
GGACGTGACAAACGGAAGCCGCACGTCTCACTAGTACCCTCGCAGACGGACAGCGCCAGGGAGCAATGGC
AGCGCGCCGACCGCGATGGGCTGTGGCCAATAGCGGCTGCTCAGCAGGGCGCGCCGAGAGCAGCGGCCGG
GAAGGGGCGGTGCGGGAGGCGGGGTGTGGGGCGGTAGTGTGGGCCCTGTTCCTGCCCGCGCGGTGTTCCG
CATTCTGCAAGCCTCCGGAGCGCACGTCGGCAGTCGGCTCCCTCGTTGACCGAATCACCGACCTCTCTCC
CCAGGGGGTACCACCATGGCCAAGCCTTTGTCTCAAGAAGAATCCACCCTCATTGAAAGAGCAACGGCTA
CAATCAACAGCATCCCCATCTCTGAAGACTACAGCGTCGCCAGCGCAGCTCTCTCTAGCGACGGCCGCAT
CTTCACTGGTGTCAATGTATATCATTTTACTGGGGGACCTTGTGCAGAACTCGTGGTGCTGGGCACTGCT
GCTGCTGCGGCAGCTGGCAACCTGACTTGTATCGTCGCGATCGGAAATGAGAACAGGGGCATCTTGAGCC
CCTGCGGACGGTGCCGACAGGTGCTTCTCGATCTGCATCCTGGGATCAAAGCCATAGTGAAGGACAGTGA
TGGACAGCCGACGGCAGTTGGGATTCGTGAATTGCTGCCCTCTGGTTATGTGTGGGAGGGCCTGCAGCTG
CAGTAGTAAGAATTCTAGATCTTGAGACAAATGGCAGTATTCATCCACAATTTTAAAAGAAAAGGGGGGA
TTGGGGGGTACAGTGCAGGGGAAAGAATAGTAGACATAATAGCAACAGACATACAAACTAAAGAATTACA
AAAACAAATTACAAAAATTCAAAATTTTCGGGTTTATTACAGGGACAGCAGAGATCCACTTTGGCGCCGG
CTCGAGGGGG
